>Addgene plasmid #105455 | pISH-Gucy1b2-probe2 | addgene full sequence | sequence record 211327 | Addgene NGS Result
GACGTTGTAAAACGACGGCCAGTGAATTGTAATACGACTCACTATAGGGCGAATTGGGCCCGACGTCGCA
TGCTCCCGGCCGCCATGGCGGCCGCGGGAATTCGATTCAGCGATGTTGTGACATTCACCAACATCTGTGC
GGCCTGTGAACCTATCCAAATAGTGAACATGCTCAACTCAATGTACTCCAAGTTTGACAGGTTAACCAAC
ATCCATGATGTCTATAAAGTAGAAACAATAGGTGATGCTTACATGGTGGTAGGTGGAGTACCAGTACCCG
TTGAAAGCCATGCTCAAAGAGTTGCTAATTTTGCTCTGGGGATGAGAATTTCTGCAAAAGAAGTGATGAA
TCCTGTCACTGGGGAACCCATACAGATCAGAGTGGGAATCCATACTGGACCAGTCTTAGCAGGTGTTGTG
GGAGACAAGATGCCCCGGTACTGCCTGTTTGGTGACACCGTAAACACGGCCTCTAGGATGGAAAGTCACG
GGCTTCCCAACAAAGTGCATCTGAGCCCCACAGCCCACAGGGCTCTGGAAAACAAAGGGTTTGAAATTGT
CACGAGAGGGGAGATAGAGGTGAAGGGGAAAGGAAAAATGACCACATACTTCCTGATCCGGAACCTGAAT
GCCACCGAGGTTGAGATCATGGGGCGACCTTCAGCTCTCGCTGATGGGAAGGAAGCAAGTACTCCTAGAA
ACCAAGTCAAGAAGCCCCGTGCTGTCCTGAGCAACATGGACCACCACCAGCAGCAAGTCTACAACAGTGA
TCCAGCAGACGCTTCTGATGAAGTCACACTTGCTGGGAGTCCAGTGGCAGGGCGAGACGACACAGATGCA
GTCAATAGCCAGTCATCACCAGATGAGACCAAGACAAGTGCCTTTGCCAGTGACCCTGTGTTGTCTGCCA
ATCACTAGTGAATTCGCGGCCGCCTGCAGGTCGACCATATGGGAGAGCTCCCAACGCGTTGGATGCATAG
CTTGAGTATTCTATAGTGTCACCTAAATAGCTTGGCGTAATCATGGTCATAGCTGTTTCCTGTGTGAAAT
TGTTATCCGCTCACAATTCCACACAACATACGAGCCGGAAGCATAAAGTGTAAAGCCTGGGGTGCCTAAT
GAGTGAGCTAACTCACATTAATTGCGTTGCGCTCACTGCCCGCTTTCCAGTCGGGAAACCTGTCGTGCCA
GCTGCATTAATGAATCGGCCAACGCGCGGGGAGAGGCGGTTTGCGTATTGGGCGCTCTTCCGCTTCCTCG
CTCACTGACTCGCTGCGCTCGGTCGTTCGGCTGCGGCGAGCGGTATCAGCTCACTCAAAGGCGGTAATAC
GGTTATCCACAGAATCAGGGGATAACGCAGGAAAGAACATGTGAGCAAAAGGCCAGCAAAAGGCCAGGAA
CCGTAAAAAGGCCGCGTTGCTGGCGTTTTTCCATAGGCTCCGCCCCCCTGACGAGCATCACAAAAATCGA
CGCTCAAGTCAGAGGTGGCGAAACCCGACAGGACTATAAAGATACCAGGCGTTTCCCCCTGGAAGCTCCC
TCGTGCGCTCTCCTGTTCCGACCCTGCCGCTTACCGGATACCTGTCCGCCTTTCTCCCTTCGGGAAGCGT
GGCGCTTTCTCATAGCTCACGCTGTAGGTATCTCAGTTCGGTGTAGGTCGTTCGCTCCAAGCTGGGCTGT
GTGCACGAACCCCCCGTTCAGCCCGACCGCTGCGCCTTATCCGGTAACTATCGTCTTGAGTCCAACCCGG
TAAGACACGACTTATCGCCACTGGCAGCAGCCACTGGTAACAGGATTAGCAGAGCGAGGTATGTAGGCGG
TGCTACAGAGTTCTTGAAGTGGTGGCCTAACTACGGCTACACTAGAAGAACAGTATTTGGTATCTGCGCT
CTGCTGAAGCCAGTTACCTTCGGAAAAAGAGTTGGTAGCTCTTGATCCGGCAAACAAACCACCGCTGGTA
GCGGTGGTTTTTTTGTTTGCAAGCAGCAGATTACGCGCAGAAAAAAAGGATCTCAAGAAGATCCTTTGAT
CTTTTCTACGGGGTCTGACGCTCAGTGGAACGAAAACTCACGTTAAGGGATTTTGGTCATGAGATTATCA
AAAAGGATCTTCACCTAGATCCTTTTAAATTAAAAATGAAGTTTTAAATCAATCTAAAGTATATATGAGT
AAACTTGGTCTGACAGTTACCAATGCTTAATCAGTGAGGCACCTATCTCAGCGATCTGTCTATTTCGTTC
ATCCATAGTTGCCTGACTCCCCGTCGTGTAGATAACTACGATACGGGAGGGCTTACCATCTGGCCCCAGT
GCTGCAATGATACCGCGAGACCCACGCTCACCGGCTCCAGATTTATCAGCAATAAACCAGCCAGCCGGAA
GGGCCGAGCGCAGAAGTGGTCCTGCAACTTTATCCGCCTCCATCCAGTCTATTAATTGTTGCCGGGAAGC
TAGAGTAAGTAGTTCGCCAGTTAATAGTTTGCGCAACGTTGTTGCCATTGCTACAGGCATCGTGGTGTCA
CGCTCGTCGTTTGGTATGGCTTCATTCAGCTCCGGTTCCCAACGATCAAGGCGAGTTACATGATCCCCCA
TGTTGTGCAAAAAAGCGGTTAGCTCCTTCGGTCCTCCGATCGTTGTCAGAAGTAAGTTGGCCGCAGTGTT
ATCACTCATGGTTATGGCAGCACTGCATAATTCTCTTACTGTCATGCCATCCGTAAGATGCTTTTCTGTG
ACTGGTGAGTACTCAACCAAGTCATTCTGAGAATAGTGTATGCGGCGACCGAGTTGCTCTTGCCCGGCGT
CAATACGGGATAATACCGCGCCACATAGCAGAACTTTAAAAGTGCTCATCATTGGAAAACGTTCTTCGGG
GCGAAAACTCTCAAGGATCTTACCGCTGTTGAGATCCAGTTCGATGTAACCCACTCGTGCACCCAACTGA
TCTTCAGCATCTTTTACTTTCACCAGCGTTTCTGGGTGAGCAAAAACAGGAAGGCAAAATGCCGCAAAAA
AGGGAATAAGGGCGACACGGAAATGTTGAATACTCATACTCTTCCTTTTTCAATATTATTGAAGCATTTA
TCAGGGTTATTGTCTCATGAGCGGATACATATTTGAATGTATTTAGAAAAATAAACAAATAGGGGTTCCG
CGCACATTTCCCCGAAAAGTGCCACCTGATGCGGTGTGAAATACCGCACAGATGCGTAAGGAGAAAATAC
CGCATCAGGAAATTGTAAGCGTTAATATTTTGTTAAAATTCGCGTTAAATTTTTGTTAAATCAGCTCATT
TTTTAACCAATAGGCCGAAATCGGCAAAATCCCTTATAAATCAAAAGAATAGACCGAGATAGGGT
[37 nt withheld, positions 3356-3392]
AAAGAACGTGGACTCCAACGTCAAAGG
[49 nt withheld, positions 3420-3468]
T
[91 nt withheld, positions 3470-3560]
G
[124 nt withheld, positions 3562-3685]
CCATTCGCCATTCAGGCTGCGCAACTGTTGGGAAGGGCGATCGGTGCGGGCCTCTTCGCTATTACGCCAG
CTGGCGAAAGGGGGATGTGCTGCAAGGCGATTAAGTTGGGTAACGCCAGGGTTTTCCCAGTCAC
Features (pLannotate 1.2.2; 13 found; start..end, strand, type, name):
     30..48      +  promoter       T7 promoter: promoter for bacteriophage T7 RNA polymerase
     70..909     +  CDS            Gucy1b2 (fragment): GCYB2_RAT - Experimental evidence at transcript level: Swiss-Prot protein existence level 2. From Rattus norvegicus (Rat).
    990..1008    -  promoter       SP6 promoter: promoter for bacteriophage SP6 RNA polymerase
   1050..1066    -  protein_bind   lac operator: The lac repressor binds to the lac operator to inhibit transcription in E. coli. This inhibition can be relieved by adding lactose or isopropyl-β-D-thiogalactopyranoside (IPTG). lac repressor encoded by lacI
   1074..1104    -  promoter       lac promoter: promoter for the E. coli lac operon
   1119..1140    -  protein_bind   CAP binding site: CAP binding activates transcription in the presence of cAMP. E. coli catabolite activator protein
   1153..1245    -  CDS            lacI (fragment): lac repressor; lacI; The lac repressor binds to the lac operator to inhibit transcription in E. coli. This inhibition can be relieved by adding lactose or isopropyl-β-D-thiogalactopyranoside (IPTG).
   1428..2016    -  rep_origin     ori: high-copy-number ColE1/pMB1/pBR322/pUC origin of replication
   2187..3047    -  CDS            AmpR: β-lactamase; bla; confers resistance to ampicillin, carbenicillin, and related antibiotics
   3048..3152    -  promoter       AmpR promoter: bla
   3179..3229    +  misc_feature   bom (fragment): basis of mobility region from pBR322
   3257..3685    -  rep_origin     f1 ori (sequence partly withheld): f1 bacteriophage origin of replication; arrow indicates direction of (+) strand synthesis
   3689..27      -  CDS            lacZα (fragment) (across the origin): LacZα fragment of β-galactosidase; lacZ fragment
