[The description below was written by a language model from this plasmid's Addgene catalogue record and pLannotate feature annotations shown in this document.]
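Description:
pISH-Gucy1b2-probe2 is a bacterial cloning plasmid built on the pGEM-T Easy backbone and intended as an in vitro transcription template for making a riboprobe for in situ hybridization. It carries a fragment of about 800 bp of mouse Gucy1b2, which encodes a soluble guanylate cyclase beta subunit. The associated study identified this gene as expressed in a subtype of Trpc2-positive sensory neurons of the mouse main olfactory epithelium. The automated annotation labels the insert by homology to the rat Gucy1b2 protein, but the catalogue lists the species of origin as mouse. The cloning method is not recorded.

The fragment sits in the multiple cloning site, interrupting the lacZα region, and is flanked by opposing bacteriophage promoters. The T7 promoter lies upstream and points in the same direction as the annotated coding fragment, while the SP6 promoter lies downstream and points back into the insert. The depositor specifies linearization with NcoI and transcription with SP6 RNA polymerase. Given the annotated orientation, this should give a run-off transcript complementary to the coding strand, that is, an antisense probe able to hybridize to the endogenous mRNA. The T7 promoter could in principle produce the opposite-strand transcript, although the record does not describe this use.

The rest of the plasmid is standard backbone. It includes a high-copy ColE1/pUC-type origin for propagation in E. coli, a β-lactamase gene with its own promoter for ampicillin selection, an f1 phage origin, and residual lac promoter, operator and CAP-site elements from the blue/white screening cassette. There are no eukaryotic expression elements, which fits its role purely as a probe template.
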