Addgene plasmid #105455: pISH-Gucy1b2-probe2
Purpose: to generate a riboprobe for in situ hybridazation
Depositing lab: Peter Mombaerts. Depositing organization: Max Planck Research Unit for Neurogenetics. Publication: Trpc2-expressing sensory neurons in the mouse main olfactory epithelium of type B express the soluble guanylate cyclase Gucy1b2. Omura M, Mombaerts P. Mol Cell Neurosci. 2015 Mar;65:114-24. doi: 10.1016/j.mcn.2015.02.012. Epub 2015 Feb 19. PubMed 25701815.
Backbone
  Vector backbone: pGEM-Teasy
  Backbone size w/o insert (bp): 3015
  Vector type: to ganerate riboprobe
Growth in bacteria
  Bacterial resistance: Ampicillin, 100 μg/mL
  Growth temperature: 37°C
  Growth strain: DH5alpha
  Copy number: High Copy
Gene/Insert
  Gene/Insert name: Gucy1b2
  Species: M. musculus (mouse)
  Insert size (bp): 802
  Entrez Gene: Gucy1b2 (a.k.a. B930025B03, GC-SB2)
  Cloning method: Unknown
  Sequencing primers: 5′ M13-for; 3′ M13-Reverse
Terms and licenses: Academic/Nonprofit Terms; Industry Terms: Not Available to Industry
Depositor comments: Linearize with NcoI, use SP6 RNA polymerase for IVT.
How to cite: pISH-Gucy1b2-probe2 was a gift from Peter Mombaerts (Addgene plasmid # 105455 ; http://n2t.net/addgene:105455 ; RRID:Addgene_105455)
