>Addgene plasmid #105455 | pISH-Gucy1b2-probe2 | depositor partial sequence | sequence record 199633 | insert: sequenced with M13-for primer
GTCGCATGCTCCCGGCCGCCATGGCGGCCGCGGGAATTCGATTCAGCGATGTTGTGACATTCACCAACAT
CTGTGCGGCCTGTGAACCTATCCAAATAGTGAACATGCTCAACTCAATGTACTCCAAGTTTGACAGGTTA
ACCAACATCCATGATGTCTATAAAGTAGAAACAATAGGTGATGCTTACATGGTGGTAGGTGGAGTACCAG
TACCCGTTGAAAGCCATGCTCAAAGAGTTGCTAATTTTGCTCTGGGGATGAGAATTTCTGCAAAAGAAGT
GATGAATCCTGTCACTGGGGAACCCATACAGATCAGAGTGGGAATCCATACTGGACCAGTCTTAGCAGGT
GTTGTGGGAGACAAGATGCCCCGGTACTGCCTGTTTGGTGACACCGTAAACACGGCCTCTAGGATGGAAA
GTCACGGGCTTCCCAACAAAGTGCATCTGAGCCCCACAGCCCACAGGGCTCTGGAAAACAAAGGGTTTGA
AATTGTCACGAGAGGGGAGATAGAGGTGAAGGGGAAAGGAAAAATGACCACATACTTCCTGATCCGGAAC
CTGAATGCCACCGAGGTTGAGATCATGGGGCGACCTTCAGCTCTCGCTGATGGGAAGGAAGCAAGTACTC
CTAGAAACCAAGTCAAGAAGCCCCGTGCTGTCCTGAGCAACATGGACCACCACCAGCAGCAAGTCTACAA
CAGTGATCCAGCAGACGCTTCTGATGAAGTCACACTTGCTGGGAGTCCAGTGGCAGGGCGAGACGACACA
GATGCAGTCAATAGCCAGTCATCACCAGATGAGACCAAGACAAGTGCCTTTGCCAGTGACCCTGTGTTGT
CTGCCAATCACTAGTGAATTCGCGGCCGCCTGCAGGTCGACCATATGGGAGAGCTCCCAACGCGTTGGAT
GCATAGCTTGAGTATTCTATAGTGTCACCTAAATAGCTTGGCGTAATCATGGTCATAGCTGTTTCCTGTG
TGAAATTGTTATCCGCTCAC
